>Addgene plasmid #12022 | pAG74 ARHGEF18 3'UTR | depositor full sequence | sequence record 7180 | Author sequence
CTAGAGCGGCCGCTTCGAGCAGACATGATAAGATACATTGATGAGTTTGGACAAACCACAACTAGAATGC
AGTGAAAAAAATGCTTTATTTGTGAAATTTGTGATGCTATTGCTTTATTTGTAACCATTATAAGCTGCAA
TAAACAAGTTAACAACAACAATTGCATTCATTTTATGTTTCAGGTTCAGGGGGAGGTGTGGGAGGTTTTT
TAAAGCAAGTAAAACCTCTACAAATGTGGTAAAATCGATAAGGATCCAGGTGGCACTTTTCGGGGAAATG
TGCGCGGAACCCCTATTTGTTTATTTTTCTAAATACATTCAAATATGTATCCGCTCATGAGACAATAACC
CTGATAAATGCTTCAATAATATTGAAAAAGGAAGAGTATGAGTATTCAACATTTCCGTGTCGCCCTTATT
CCCTTTTTTGCGGCATTTTGCCTTCCTGTTTTTGCTCACCCAGAAACGCTGGTGAAAGTAAAAGATGCTG
AAGATCAGTTGGGTGCACGAGTGGGTTACATCGAACTGGATCTCAACAGCGGTAAGATCCTTGAGAGTTT
TCGCCCCGAAGAACGTTTTCCAATGATGAGCACTTTTAAAGTTCTGCTATGTGGCGCGGTATTATCCCGT
ATTGACGCCGGGCAAGAGCAACTCGGTCGCCGCATACACTATTCTCAGAATGACTTGGTTGAGTACTCAC
CAGTCACAGAAAAGCATCTTACGGATGGCATGACAGTAAGAGAATTATGCAGTGCTGCCATAACCATGAG
TGATAACACTGCGGCCAACTTACTTCTGACAACGATCGGAGGACCGAAGGAGCTAACCGCTTTTTTGCAC
AACATGGGGGATCATGTAACTCGCCTTGATCGTTGGGAACCGGAGCTGAATGAAGCCATACCAAACGACG
AGCGTGACACCACGATGCCTGTAGCAATGGCAACAACGTTGCGCAAACTATTAACTGGCGAACTACTTAC
TCTAGCTTCCCGGCAACAATTAATAGACTGGATGGAGGCGGATAAAGTTGCAGGACCACTTCTGCGCTCG
GCCCTTCCGGCTGGCTGGTTTATTGCTGATAAATCTGGAGCCGGTGAGCGTGGGTCTCGCGGTATCATTG
CAGCACTGGGGCCAGATGGTAAGCCCTCCCGTATCGTAGTTATCTACACGACGGGGAGTCAGGCAACTAT
GGATGAACGAAATAGACAGATCGCTGAGATAGGTGCCTCACTGATTAAGCATTGGTAACTGTCAGACCAA
GTTTACTCATATATACTTTAGATTGATTTAAAACTTCATTTTTAATTTAAAAGGATCTAGGTGAAGATCC
TTTTTGATAATCTCATGACCAAAATCCCTTAACGTGAGTTTTCGTTCCACTGAGCGTCAGACCCCGTAGA
AAAGATCAAAGGATCTTCTTGAGATCCTTTTTTTCTGCGCGTAATCTGCTGCTTGCAAACAAAAAAACCA
CCGCTACCAGCGGTGGTTTGTTTGCCGGATCAAGAGCTACCAACTCTTTTTCCGAAGGTAACTGGCTTCA
GCAGAGCGCAGATACCAAATACTGTTCTTCTAGTGTAGCCGTAGTTAGGCCACCACTTCAAGAACTCTGT
AGCACCGCCTACATACCTCGCTCTGCTAATCCTGTTACCAGTGGCTGCTGCCAGTGGCGATAAGTCGTGT
CTTACCGGGTTGGACTCAAGACGATAGTTACCGGATAAGGCGCAGCGGTCGGGCTGAACGGGGGGTTCGT
GCACACAGCCCAGCTTGGAGCGAACGACCTACACCGAACTGAGATACCTACAGCGTGAGCTATGAGAAAG
CGCCACGCTTCCCGAAGGGAGAAAGGCGGACAGGTATCCGGTAAGCGGCAGGGTCGGAACAGGAGAGCGC
ACGAGGGAGCTTCCAGGGGGAAACGCCTGGTATCTTTATAGTCCTGTCGGGTTTCGCCACCTCTGACTTG
AGCGTCGATTTTTGTGATGCTCGTCAGGGGGGCGGAGCCTATGGAAAAACGCCAGCAACGCGGCCTTTTT
ACGGTTCCTGGCCTTTTGCTGGCCTTTTGCTCACATGGCTCGACAGATCTGCGCAGCACCATGGCCTGAA
ATAACCTCTGAAAGAGGAACTTGGTTAGGTACCTTCTGAGGCGGAAAGAACCAGCTGTGGAATGTGTGTC
AGTTAGGGTGTGGAAAGTCCCCAGGCTCCCCAGCAGGCAGAAGTATGCAAAGCATGCATCTCAATTAGTC
AGCAACCAGGTGTGGAAAGTCCCCAGGCTCCCCAGCAGGCAGAAGTATGCAAAGCATGCATCTCAATTAG
TCAGCAACCATAGTCCCGCCCCTAACTCCGCCCATCCCGCCCCTAACTCCGCCCAGTTCCGCCCATTCTC
CGCCCCATGGCTGACTAATTTTTTTTATTTATGCAGAGGCCGAGGCCGCCTCGGCCTCTGAGCTATTCCA
GAAGTAGTGAGGAGGCTTTTTTGGAGGCCTAGGCTTTTGCAAAAAGCTTGATTCTTCTGACACAACAGTC
TCGAACTTAAGCTGCAGAAGTTGGTCGTGAGGCACTGGGCAGGTAAGTATCAAGGTTACAAGACAGGTTT
AAGGAGACCAATAGAAACTGGGCTTGTCGAGACAGAGAAGACTCTTGCGTTTCTGATAGGCACCTATTGG
TCTTACTGACATCCACTTTGCCTTTCTCTCCACAGGTGTCCACTCCCAGTTCAATTACAGCTCTTAAGGC
TAGAGTACTTAATACGACTCACTATAGGCTAGCCACCATGACTTCGAAAGTTTATGATCCAGAACAAAGG
AAACGGATGATAACTGGTCCGCAGTGGTGGGCCAGATGTAAACAAATGAATGTTCTTGATTCATTTATTA
ATTATTATGATTCAGAAAAACATGCAGAAAATGCTGTTATTTTTTTACATGGTAACGCGGCCTCTTCTTA
TTTATGGCGACATGTTGTGCCACATATTGAGCCAGTAGCGCGGTGTATTATACCAGACCTTATTGGTATG
GGCAAATCAGGCAAATCTGGTAATGGTTCTTATAGGTTACTTGATCATTACAAATATCTTACTGCATGGT
TTGAACTTCTTAATTTACCAAAGAAGATCATTTTTGTCGGCCATGATTGGGGTGCTTGTTTGGCATTTCA
TTATAGCTATGAGCATCAAGATAAGATCAAAGCAATAGTTCACGCTGAAAGTGTAGTAGATGTGATTGAA
TCATGGGATGAATGGCCTGATATTGAAGAAGATATTGCGTTGATCAAATCTGAAGAAGGAGAAAAAATGG
TTTTGGAGAATAACTTCTTCGTGGAAACCATGTTGCCATCAAAAATCATGAGAAAGTTAGAACCAGAAGA
ATTTGCAGCATATCTTGAACCATTCAAAGAGAAAGGTGAAGTTCGTCGTCCAACATTATCATGGCCTCGT
GAAATCCCGTTAGTAAAAGGTGGTAAACCTGACGTTGTACAAATTGTTAGGAATTATAATGCTTATCTAC
GTGCAAGTGATGATTTACCAAAAATGTTTATTGAATCGGACCCAGGATTCTTTTCCAATGCTATTGTTGA
AGGTGCCAAGAAGTTTCCTAATACTGAATTTGTCAAAGTAAAAGGTCTTCATTTTTCGCAAGAAGATGCA
CCTGATGAAATGGGAAAATATATCAAATCGTTCGTTGAGCGAGTTCTCAAAAATGAACAATAATTCTAGG
AGCTCCGCTGAATACAGTGAACAGGGACATTCCCGCCACTCGGGGACAGATGGGCACAAGGGAGGGGAAA
CTCCATCAGGAAGTGCTCCCCTGGGCAGAGGCGCCCACTGGGTGCTGTGGGCTCAGGAGGGGGCGGGGCA
GGAGCTGGTGCCAACCGGGAACCAGAGCCCCACAGCCATACAGCCCATTGGTGACAAGGTCCTGAGAACA
CAGTGGCCAGGTGTCCCCAGGCTCCTGGCCCCTCCGACGACCTCAACTCTGCCCAGCCCGGTCCCTGGCC
ATCAGCGACGCTGTCCGCCCCCCGTCAGATCCCATGTGTGCCATGTTTATCATCAGTGTTTTGTATTTTT
GTACTGAGTATCGGAGCACTTTACAGAAGCTGACTGTACATTCCTGTTCTGTTGTGAAGAGAACATTCCC
AGACCCT
Features (pLannotate 1.2.2; 9 found; start..end, strand, type, name):
     29..150     -  polyA_signal   SV40 poly(A) signal: SV40 polyadenylation signal
    173..241     -  CDS            large T antigen (fragment): large T antigen from SV40 (simian virus 40)
    283..387     +  promoter       AmpR promoter: bla
    388..1248    +  CDS            AmpR: β-lactamase; bla; confers resistance to ampicillin, carbenicillin, and related antibiotics
   1419..2007    +  rep_origin     ori: high-copy-number ColE1/pMB1/pBR322/pUC origin of replication
   2136..2493    +  promoter       SV40 promoter: SV40 enhancer and early promoter
   2563..2695    +  intron         chimeric intron: chimera between introns from human β-globin and immunoglobulin heavy chain genes
   2740..2758    +  promoter       T7 promoter: promoter for bacteriophage T7 RNA polymerase
   2768..3703    +  CDS            Rluc: luciferase from the anthozoan coelenterate Renilla reniformis (sea pansy)
