[The description below was written by a language model from this plasmid's Addgene catalogue record and pLannotate feature annotations shown in this document.]
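Description:
pAG74 ARHGEF18 3'UTR is a mammalian Renilla luciferase reporter plasmid built on pIS2, a derivative of the commercial pRL-SV40 vector, and carries a roughly 410 bp fragment of the human ARHGEF18 (P114-RhoGEF) 3' untranslated region. It is maintained in E. coli as a high-copy plasmid through a ColE1/pUC-type origin and is selected with ampicillin via the bla gene and its native promoter. No mammalian selection marker is annotated, which is consistent with transient transfection use.

The reporter unit is driven by the SV40 enhancer and early promoter, followed by a chimeric β-globin/immunoglobulin intron that promotes efficient processing of the transcript. A T7 promoter sits just upstream of the coding region and allows in vitro transcription. The Renilla reniformis luciferase open reading frame comes next. The 3'UTR fragment was inserted between SacI and XbaI sites, both of which are retained. The feature table does not annotate the insert itself, but the unannotated stretch between the end of Rluc and the end of the 4,137 nt circular sequence is consistent with its position. The depositor places three wild-type microRNA seed matches within this interval. An SV40 polyadenylation signal lies just past the sequence origin; it is annotated on the reverse strand, next to a small leftover fragment of the SV40 large T antigen coding sequence.

Because the luciferase mRNA carries the ARHGEF18 UTR with intact seed matches, luciferase output reports microRNA-mediated repression acting through those sites. The record does not state which microRNA targets them. The associated study examined the impact of mammalian microRNAs on mRNA repression and evolution.
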