Addgene plasmid #12022: pAG74 ARHGEF18 3'UTR
Depositing lab: David Bartel. Depositing organization: Whitehead Institute for Biomedical Research. Publication: The widespread impact of mammalian MicroRNAs on mRNA repression and evolution. Farh KK, Grimson A, Jan C, Lewis BP, Johnston WK, Lim LP, Burge CB, Bartel DP. Science. 2005 Dec 16. 310(5755):1817-21. 10.1126/science.1121158 PubMed 16308420.
Backbone
  Vector backbone: pIS2
  Backbone manufacturer: pIS2 derived from pRL-SV40 (Promega)
  Backbone size w/o insert (bp): 3700
  Vector type: Mammalian Expression, Luciferase
Growth in bacteria
  Bacterial resistance: Ampicillin, 100 μg/mL
  Growth temperature: 37°C
  Growth strain: DH5alpha
  Copy number: High Copy
Gene/Insert
  Gene/Insert name: N1 3'UTR (alt name: ARHGEF18)
  Species: H. sapiens (human)
  Insert size (bp): 410
  GenBank ID: NM_015318
  Entrez Gene: ARHGEF18 (a.k.a. P114-RhoGEF, RP78)
  Cloning method: Restriction Enzyme; 5′ cloning site SacI (not destroyed); 3′ cloning site XbaI (not destroyed)
  Sequencing primers: 5′ EBV rev primer (GTGGTTTGTCCAAACTCATC)
Terms and licenses: Academic/Nonprofit Terms; Industry Terms: Not Available to Industry
Depositor comments: ARHGEF18 3'UTR in renilla luciferase reporter plasmid. Wild-type microRNA recognition sites (seed matches): 3738-3743 and 4099-4104 and 4124-4129.
How to cite: pAG74 ARHGEF18 3'UTR was a gift from David Bartel (Addgene plasmid # 12022)
