>Addgene plasmid #12022 | pAG74 ARHGEF18 3'UTR | addgene partial sequence | sequence record 18615 | 12022 with EBV-rev
TGTCTGCTCGAGCGGCCGCTCTAGAACGCTAGAGGGTCTGGGAATGTTCTCTTCACAACAGAACAGGAAT
GTACAGTCAGCTTCTGTAAAGTGCTCCGATACTCAGTACAAAAATACAAAACACTGATGATAAACATGGC
ACACATGGGATCTGACGGGGGGCGGACAGCGTCGCTGATGGCCAGGGACCGGGCTGGGCAGAGTTGAGGT
CATCGGAGGGGCCAGGAGCCTGGGGACACCTGGCCACTGTGTTCTCAGGACCTTGTCACCAATGGGCTGT
ATGGCTGTGGGGCTCTGGTTCCCGGTTGGCACCAGCTCCTGCCCCGCCCCCTCCTGAGCCCACAGCACCC
AGTGGGCGCCTCTGCCCAGGGGAGCACTTCCTGATGGAGTTTCCCCTCCCTTGTGCCCATCTGTCCCCGA
GTGGCGGGAATGTCCCTGTTCACTGTATTCAGCGGAGCTCCTAGAATTATTGTTCATTTTTGAGAACTCG
CTCAACGAACGATTTGATATATTTTCCCATTTCATCAGGTGCATCTTCTTGCGAAAAATGAAGACCTTTT
ACTTTGACAAATTCAGTATTAGGAAACTTCTTGGCACCTTCAACAATAGCATTGGAAAAGAATCCTGGGT
CCGATTCAATAAACATTTTTGGTAAATCATCACTTGCACGTAGA
